Addgene plasmid #184493: PLEX_313 SLC31A1
Purpose: Lentivirus expression for SLC31A1 gene
Depositing lab: Todd Golub & Peter Tsvetkov. Depositing organization: Broad Institute. Publication: Copper induces cell death by targeting lipoylated TCA cycle proteins. Tsvetkov P, Coy S, Petrova B, Dreishpoon M, Verma A, Abdusamad M, Rossen J, Joesch-Cohen L, Humeidi R, Spangler RD, Eaton JK, Frenkel E, Kocak M, Corsello SM, Lutsenko S, Kanarek N, Santagata S, Golub TR. Science. 2022 Mar 18;375(6586):1254-1261. doi: 10.1126/science.abf0529. Epub 2022 Mar 17. PubMed 35298263.
Backbone
  Vector backbone: PLEX307
  Backbone manufacturer: Broad Isntitiute
  Vector type: Lentiviral
  Selectable markers: Puromycin
Growth in bacteria
  Bacterial resistance: Ampicillin, 100 μg/mL
  Growth temperature: 37°C
  Growth strain: NEB Stable
  Copy number: High Copy
Gene/Insert
  Gene/Insert name: SLC31A1
  Species: H. sapiens (human)
  Entrez Gene: SLC31A1 (a.k.a. COPT1, CTR1, NSCT)
  Cloning method: Gateway Cloning
Terms and licenses: Academic/Nonprofit Terms; Industry Terms: Not Available to Industry
How to cite: PLEX_313 SLC31A1 was a gift from Todd Golub & Peter Tsvetkov (Addgene plasmid # 184493 ; http://n2t.net/addgene:184493 ; RRID:Addgene_184493)
