[The description below was written by a language model from this plasmid's Addgene catalogue record and pLannotate feature annotations shown in this document.]
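Description:
PLEX_313 SLC31A1 is a third-generation-style, self-inactivating HIV-1 lentiviral expression plasmid carrying the human SLC31A1 gene (also called CTR1 or COPT1), which encodes the high-affinity copper uptake transporter. The catalogue lists the backbone as PLEX307, although the name refers to PLEX_313, and the insert was introduced by Gateway cloning. In bacteria it is maintained through a high-copy ColE1/pUC-type origin and an ampicillin resistance gene. An f1 origin and remnants of a lac/lacZα region with T3 and T7 promoters also sit in the plasmid backbone.

The viral genome is transcribed from an RSV promoter fused to a truncated 5' LTR. It contains the Ψ packaging signal with a gag fragment, the Rev response element for Rev-dependent nuclear export, a cPPT/CTS element, WPRE to boost transcript expression, and a ΔU3 3' LTR followed by an SV40 polyadenylation signal. Within it, the strong constitutive EF-1α promoter drives the SLC31A1 coding sequence, which is flanked by attB1 and attB2 sites. A V5 epitope tag lies just downstream of attB2, positioned as a potential C-terminal tag, though the record does not confirm that it is read in frame.

An upstream cassette of SV40 early promoter/origin fragments precedes a hygromycin phosphotransferase gene. The sequenced plasmid therefore appears to carry a hygromycin marker, not the puromycin marker given in the catalogue entry, and no puromycin resistance gene is annotated.

The stated purpose is lentiviral expression of SLC31A1 in mammalian cells. The associated publication concerns copper-induced cell death, which is consistent with using transporter overexpression to alter cellular copper uptake.
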