Features (pLannotate 1.2.2; 33 found; start..end, strand, type, name):
    420..512     +  CDS            lacI (fragment): lac repressor; lacI; The lac repressor binds to the lac operator to inhibit transcription in E. coli. This inhibition can be relieved by adding lactose or isopropyl-β-D-thiogalactopyranoside (IPTG).
    525..546     +  protein_bind   CAP binding site: CAP binding activates transcription in the presence of cAMP. E. coli catabolite activator protein
    561..591     +  promoter       lac promoter: promoter for the E. coli lac operon
    599..615     +  protein_bind   lac operator: The lac repressor binds to the lac operator to inhibit transcription in E. coli. This inhibition can be relieved by adding lactose or isopropyl-β-D-thiogalactopyranoside (IPTG). lac repressor encoded by lacI
    660..678     +  promoter       T3 promoter: promoter for bacteriophage T3 RNA polymerase
    706..932     +  promoter       RSV promoter: Rous sarcoma virus enhancer/promoter
    933..1113    +  LTR            5' LTR (truncated): truncated 5' long terminal repeat (LTR) from HIV-1
   1160..1285    +  misc_feature   HIV-1 Ψ: packaging signal of human immunodeficiency virus type 1
   1269..1632    +  CDS            HIV-1 gag (fragment): gag protein from human immunodeficiency virus 1; gag
   1778..2011    +  misc_feature   RRE: The Rev response element (RRE) of HIV-1 allows for Rev-dependent mRNA export from the nucleus to the cytoplasm.
   2388..2414    +  CDS            Rev (fragment): human immunodeficiency virus 1 (HIV-1) Rev protein; rev; enhances nuclear export of unspliced and incompletely spliced viral mRNAs
   2421..2444    +  promoter       SV40 promoter (fragment): SV40 early promoter
   2445..2516    +  promoter       SV40 promoter (fragment): SV40 enhancer and early promoter
   2540..2675    +  rep_origin     SV40 ori: SV40 origin of replication
   2711..3732    +  CDS            HygR (fragment): hygromycin B phosphotransferase confers resistance to hygromycin
   3801..3918    +  misc_feature   cPPT/CTS: central polypurine tract and central termination sequence of HIV-1
   3983..4049    +  CDS            small t antigen (fragment): SV40 (simian virus 40) small t antigen
   4056..5234    +  promoter       EF-1α promoter: strong constitutive promoter for human elongation factor EF-1α
   5255..5272    +  protein_bind   attB1 (fragment): mutant version of attB; core recombination site for the Gateway® BP reaction BP Clonase™
   5278..5847    +  CDS            SLC31A1: COPT1_HUMAN - Also known as COPT1, CTR1. Experimental evidence at protein level: Swiss-Prot protein existence level 1. High-affinity, saturable copper transporter involved in dietary copper uptake. From Homo sapiens (Human).
   5850..5873    -  protein_bind   attB2: mutant version of attB; recombination site for the Gateway® BP reaction BP Clonase™
   5881..5922    +  CDS            V5 tag: epitope tag from simian virus 5
   5973..6561    +  misc_feature   WPRE: woodchuck hepatitis virus posttranscriptional regulatory element
   6612..6631    +  misc_feature   cPPT/CTS (fragment): central polypurine tract and central termination sequence of HIV-1
   6633..6866    +  LTR            3' LTR (ΔU3): self-inactivating 3' long terminal repeat (LTR) from HIV-1
   6944..7065    +  polyA_signal   SV40 poly(A) signal: SV40 polyadenylation signal
   7105..7240    +  rep_origin     SV40 ori: SV40 origin of replication
   7261..7279    -  promoter       T7 promoter: promoter for bacteriophage T7 RNA polymerase
   7287..7442    +  CDS            lacZα (fragment): LacZα fragment of β-galactosidase; lacZ fragment
   7447..7875    +  rep_origin     f1 ori (sequence partly withheld): f1 bacteriophage origin of replication; arrow indicates direction of (+) strand synthesis
   7928..8032    +  promoter       AmpR promoter: bla
   8033..8893    +  CDS            AmpR: β-lactamase; bla; confers resistance to ampicillin, carbenicillin, and related antibiotics
   9064..237     +  rep_origin     ori (across the origin): high-copy-number ColE1/pMB1/pBR322/pUC origin of replication
>Addgene plasmid #184493 | PLEX_313 SLC31A1 | addgene full sequence | sequence record 364998 | Addgene NGS Result
GCCCAGCTTGGAGCGAACGACCTACACCGAACTGAGATACCTACAGCGTGAGCTATGAGAAAGCGCCACG
CTTCCCGAAGGGAGAAAGGCGGACAGGTATCCGGTAAGCGGCAGGGTCGGAACAGGAGAGCGCACGAGGG
AGCTTCCAGGGGGAAACGCCTGGTATCTTTATAGTCCTGTCGGGTTTCGCCACCTCTGACTTGATGATGC
TCGTCAGGGGGGCGGAGCCTATGGAAAAACGCCAGCAACGCGGCCTTTTTACGGTTCCTGGCCTTTTGCT
GGCCTTTTGCTCACATGTTCTTTCCTGCGTTATCCCCTGATTCTGTGGATAACCGTATTACCGCCTTTGA
GTGAGCTGATACCGCTCGCCGCAGCCGAACGACCGAGCGCAGCGAGTCAGTGAGCGAGGAAGCGGAAGAG
CGCCCAATACGCAAACCGCCTCTCCCCGCGCGTTGGCCGATTCATTAATGCAGCTGGCACGACAGGTTTC
CCGACTGGAAAGCGGGCAGTGAGCGCAACGCAATTAATGTGAGTTAGCTCACTCATTAGGCACCCCAGGC
TTTACACTTTATGCTTCCGGCTCGTATGTTGTGTGGAATTGTGAGCGGATAACAATTTCACACAGGAAAC
AGCTATGACCATGATTACGCCAAGCGCGCAATTAACCCTCACTAAAGGGAACAAAAGCTGGAGCTGCAAG
CTTAATGTAGTCTTATGCAATACTCTTGTAGTCTTGCAACATGGTAACGATGAGTTAGCAACATGCCTTA
CAAGGAGAGAAAAAGCACCGTGCATGCCGATTGGTGGAAGTAAGGTGGTACGATCGTGCCTTATTAGGAA
GGCAACAGACGGGTCTGACATGGATTGGACGAACCACTGAATTGCCGCATTGCAGAGATATTGTATTTAA
GTGCCTAGCTCGATACATAAACGGGTCTCTCTGGTTAGACCAGATCTGAGCCTGGGAGCTCTCTGGCTAA
CTAGGGAACCCACTGCTTAAGCCTCAATAAAGCTTGCCTTGAGTGCTTCAAGTAGTGTGTGCCCGTCTGT
TGTGTGACTCTGGTAACTAGAGATCCCTCAGACCCTTTTAGTCAGTGTGGAAAATCTCTAGCAGTGGCGC
CCGAACAGGGACTTGAAAGCGAAAGGGAAACCAGAGGAGCTCTCTCGACGCAGGACTCGGCTTGCTGAAG
CGCGCACGGCAAGAGGCGAGGGGCGGCGACTGGTGAGTACGCCAAAAATTTTGACTAGCGGAGGCTAGAA
GGAGAGAGATGGGTGCGAGAGCGTCAGTATTAAGCGGGGGAGAATTAGATCGCGATGGGAAAAAATTCGG
TTAAGGCCAGGGGGAAAGAAAAAATATAAATTAAAACATATAGTATGGGCAAGCAGGGAGCTAGAACGAT
TCGCAGTTAATCCTGGCCTGTTAGAAACATCAGAAGGCTGTAGACAAATACTGGGACAGCTACAACCATC
CCTTCAGACAGGATCAGAAGAACTTAGATCATTATATAATACAGTAGCAACCCTCTATTGTGTGCATCAA
AGGATAGAGATAAAAGACACCAAGGAAGCTTTAGACAAGATAGAGGAAGAGCAAAACAAAAGTAAGACCA
CCGCACAGCAAGCGGCCGCTGATCTTCAGACCTGGAGGAGGAGATATGAGGGACAATTGGAGAAGTGAAT
TATATAAATATAAAGTAGTAAAAATTGAACCATTAGGAGTAGCACCCACCAAGGCAAAGAGAAGAGTGGT
GCAGAGAGAAAAAAGAGCAGTGGGAATAGGAGCTTTGTTCCTTGGGTTCTTGGGAGCAGCAGGAAGCACT
ATGGGCGCAGCGTCAATGACGCTGACGGTACAGGCCAGACAATTATTGTCTGGTATAGTGCAGCAGCAGA
ACAATTTGCTGAGGGCTATTGAGGCGCAACAGCATCTGTTGCAACTCACAGTCTGGGGCATCAAGCAGCT
CCAGGCAAGAATCCTGGCTGTGGAAAGATACCTAAAGGATCAACAGCTCCTGGGGATTTGGGGTTGCTCT
GGAAAACTCATTTGCACCACTGCTGTGCCTTGGAATGCTAGTTGGAGTAATAAATCTCTGGAACAGATTT
GGAATCACACGACCTGGATGGAGTGGGACAGAGAAATTAACAATTACACAAGCTTAATACACTCCTTAAT
TGAAGAATCGCAAAACCAGCAAGAAAAGAATGAACAAGAATTATTGGAATTAGATAAATGGGCAAGTTTG
TGGAATTGGTTTAACATAACAAATTGGCTGTGGTATATAAAATTATTCATAATGATAGTAGGAGGCTTGG
TAGGTTTAAGAATAGTTTTTGCTGTACTTTCTATAGTGAATAGAGTTAGGCAGGGATATTCACCATTATC
GTTTCAGACCCACCTCCCAACCCCGAGGGGACCCATGCATTGCATCTCAATTAGTCAGCAACCAGGTGTG
GAAAGTCCCCAGGCTCCCCAGCAGGCAGAAGTATGCAAAGCATGCGTCTCAATTAGTCAGCAACCATAGT
CCCGCCCCTAACTCCGCCCATCCCGCCCCTAACTCCGCCCAGTTCCGCCCATTCTCCGCCCCATGGCTGA
CTAATTTTTTTTATTTATGCAGAGGCCGAGGCCGCCTCGGCCTCTGAGCTATTCCAGAAGTAGTGAGGAG
GCTTTTTTGGAGGCCTAGGCTTTTGCAAAAAGCTTTCTAGAGGTACCACCATGAAAAAGCCTGAACTCAC
CGCTACCTCTGTCGAGAAGTTTCTGATCGAAAAGTTCGACAGCGTCTCCGACCTGATGCAGCTCTCCGAG
GGCGAAGAATCTCGGGCTTTCAGCTTCGATGTGGGAGGGCGTGGATATGTCCTGCGGGTGAATAGCTGCG
CCGATGGTTTCTACAAAGATCGCTATGTTTATCGGCACTTTGCATCCGCCGCTCTCCCTATTCCCGAAGT
GCTTGACATTGGGGAGTTCAGCGAGAGCCTGACCTATTGCATCTCCCGCCGTGCACAGGGTGTCACCTTG
CAAGACCTGCCTGAAACCGAACTGCCCGCTGTTCTCCAGCCCGTCGCCGAGGCCATGGATGCCATCGCTG
CCGCCGATCTTAGCCAGACCAGCGGGTTCGGCCCATTCGGACCTCAAGGAATCGGTCAATACACTACATG
GCGCGATTTCATCTGCGCTATTGCTGATCCCCATGTGTATCACTGGCAAACTGTGATGGACGACACCGTC
AGTGCCTCCGTCGCCCAGGCTCTCGATGAGCTGATGCTTTGGGCCGAGGACTGCCCCGAAGTCCGGCACC
TCGTGCACGCCGATTTCGGCTCCAACAATGTCCTGACCGACAATGGCCGCATAACAGCCGTCATTGACTG
GAGCGAGGCCATGTTCGGGGATTCCCAATACGAGGTCGCCAACATCTTCTTCTGGAGGCCCTGGTTGGCT
TGTATGGAGCAGCAGACCCGCTACTTCGAGCGGAGGCATCCCGAGCTTGCAGGATCTCCTCGGCTCCGGG
CTTATATGCTCCGCATTGGTCTTGACCAACTCTATCAGAGCTTGGTTGACGGCAATTTCGATGATGCAGC
TTGGGCTCAGGGTCGCTGCGACGCAATCGTCCGGTCCGGAGCCGGGACTGTCGGGCGTACACAAATCGCC
CGCAGAAGCGCTGCCGTCTGGACCGATGGCTGTGTGGAAGTGCTCGCCGATAGTGGAAACAGACGCCCCA
GCACTCGTCCTAGGGCAAAGGATCTGCAGTAATGAGGCGCGCCGTTAACGAATTCTAGATCTTGAGACAA
ATGGCAGTATTCATCCACAATTTTAAAAGAAAAGGGGGGATTGGGGGGTACAGTGCAGGGGAAAGAATAG
TAGACATAATAGCAACAGACATACAAACTAAAGAATTACAAAAACAAATTACAAAAATTCAAAATTTTCG
GGTTTATTACAGGGACAGCAGAGATCCACTTTGGCGCCGGCTCGAGGCCTGCAGGTGCAAAGATGGATAA
AGTTTTAAACAGAGAGGAATCTTTGCAGCTAATGGACCTTCTAGGTCTTGAAAGGAGTGGGAATTGGCTC
CGGTGCCCGTCAGTGGGCAGAGCGCACATCGCCCACAGTCCCCGAGAAGTTGGGGGGAGGGGTCGGCAAT
TGAACCGGTGCCTAGAGAAGGTGGCGCGGGGTAAACTGGGAAAGTGATGTCGTGTACTGGCTCCGCCTTT
TTCCCGAGGGTGGGGGAGAACCGTATATAAGTGCAGTAGTCGCCGTGAACGTTCTTTTTCGCAACGGGTT
TGCCGCCAGAACACAGGTAAGTGCCGTGTGTGGTTCCCGCGGGCCTGGCCTCTTTACGGGTTATGGCCCT
TGCGTGCCTTGAATTACTTCCACCTGGCTGCAGTACGTGATTCTTGATCCCGAGCTTCGGGTTGGAAGTG
GGTGGGAGAGTTCGAGGCCTTGCGCTTAAGGAGCCCCTTCGCCTCGTGCTTGAGTTGAGGCCTGGCCTGG
GCGCTGGGGCCGCCGCGTGCGAATCTGGTGGCACCTTCGCGCCTGTCTCGCTGCTTTCGATAAGTCTCTA
GCCATTTAAAATTTTTGATGACCTGCTGCGACGCTTTTTTTCTGGCAAGATAGTCTTGTAAATGCGGGCC
AAGATCTGCACACTGGTATTTCGGTTTTTGGGGCCGCGGGCGGCGACGGGGCCCGTGCGTCCCAGCGCAC
ATGTTCGGCGAGGCGGGGCCTGCGAGCGCGGCCACCGAGAATCGGACGGGGGTAGTCTCAAGCTGGCCGG
CCTGCTCTGGTGCCTGGCCTCGCGCCGCCGTGTATCGCCCCGCCCTGGGCGGCAAGGCTGGCCCGGTCGG
CACCAGTTGCGTGAGCGGAAAGATGGCCGCTTCCCGGCCCTGCTGCAGGGAGCTCAAAATGGAGGACGCG
GCGCTCGGGAGAGCGGGCGGGTGAGTCACCCACACAAAGGAAAAGGGCCTTTCCGTCCTCAGCCGTCGCT
TCATGTGACTCCACGGAGTACCGGGCGCCGTCCAGGCACCTCGATTAGTTCTCGAGCTTTTGGAGTACGT
CGTCTTTAGGTTGGGGGGAGGGGTTTTATGCGATGGAGTTTCCCCACACTGAGTGGGTGGAGACTGAAGT
TAGGCCAGCTTGGCACTTGATGTAATTCTCCTTGGAATTTGCCCTTTTTGAGTTTGGATCTTGGTTCATT
CTCAAGCCTCAGACAGTGGTTCAAAGTTTTTTTCTTCCATTTCAGGTGTCGTGAGGCTAGCATCGATTGA
TCAACAAGTTTGTACAAAAAAGTTGGCATGGATCATTCCCACCATATGGGGATGAGCTATATGGACTCCA
ACAGTACCATGCAACCTTCTCACCATCACCCAACCACTTCAGCCTCACACTCCCATGGTGGAGGAGACAG
CAGCATGATGATGATGCCTATGACCTTCTACTTTGGCTTTAAGAATGTGGAACTACTGTTTTCCGGTTTG
GTGATCAATACAGCTGGAGAAATGGCTGGAGCTTTTGTGGCAGTGTTTTTACTAGCAATGTTCTATGAAG
GACTCAAGATAGCCCGAGAGAGCCTGCTGCGTAAGTCACAAGTCAGCATTCGCTACAATTCCATGCCTGT
CCCAGGACCAAATGGAACCATCCTTATGGAGACACACAAAACTGTTGGGCAACAGATGCTGAGCTTTCCT
CACCTCCTGCAAACAGTGCTGCACATCATCCAGGTGGTCATAAGCTACTTCCTCATGCTCATCTTCATGA
CCTACAACGGGTACCTCTGCATTGCAGTAGCAGCAGGGGCCGGTACAGGATACTTCCTCTTCAGCTGGAA
GAAGGCAGTGGTAGTGGATATCACAGAGCATTGCCATTGCCCAACTTTCTTGTACAAAGTGGTTGATATC
GGTAAGCCTATCCCTAACCCTCTCCTCGGTCTCGATTCTACGTAGTAATGAACTAGTACCGGTTAAGTCG
ACAATCAACGCGTTAAGTCGACAATCAACCTCTGGATTACAAAATTTGTGAAAGATTGACTGGTATTCTT
AACTATGTTGCTCCTTTTACGCTATGTGGATACGCTGCTTTAATGCCTTTGTATCATGCTATTGCTTCCC
GTATGGCTTTCATTTTCTCCTCCTTGTATAAATCCTGGTTGCTGTCTCTTTATGAGGAGTTGTGGCCCGT
TGTCAGGCAACGTGGCGTGGTGTGCACTGTGTTTGCTGACGCAACCCCCACTGGTTGGGGCATTGCCACC
ACCTGTCAGCTCCTTTCCGGGACTTTCGCTTTCCCCCTCCCTATTGCCACGGCGGAACTCATCGCCGCCT
GCCTTGCCCGCTGCTGGACAGGGGCTCGGCTGTTGGGCACTGACAATTCCGTGGTGTTGTCGGGGAAATC
ATCGTCCTTTCCTTGGCTGCTCGCCTGTGTTGCCACCTGGATTCTGCGCGGGACGTCCTTCTGCTACGTC
CCTTCGGCCCTCAATCCAGCGGACCTTCCTTCCCGCGGCCTGCTGCCGGCTCTGCGGCCTCTTCCGCGTC
TTCGCCTTCGCCCTCAGACGAGTCGGATCTCCCTTTGGGCCGCCTCCCCGCGTCGACTTTAAGACCAATG
ACTTACAAGGCAGCTGTAGATCTTAGCCACTTTTTAAAAGAAAAGGGGGGACTGGAAGGGCTAATTCACT
CCCAACGAAGACAAGATCTGCTTTTTGCTTGTACTGGGTCTCTCTGGTTAGACCAGATCTGAGCCTGGGA
GCTCTCTGGCTAACTAGGGAACCCACTGCTTAAGCCTCAATAAAGCTTGCCTTGAGTGCTTCAAGTAGTG
TGTGCCCGTCTGTTGTGTGACTCTGGTAACTAGAGATCCCTCAGACCCTTTTAGTCAGTGTGGAAAATCT
CTAGCAGTACGTATAGTAGTTCATGTCATCTTATTATTCAGTATTTATAACTTGCAAAGAAATGAATATC
AGAGAGTGAGAGGAACTTGTTTATTGCAGCTTATAATGGTTACAAATAAAGCAATAGCATCACAAATTTC
ACAAATAAAGCATTTTTTTCACTGCATTCTAGTTGTGGTTTGTCCAAACTCATCAATGTATCTTATCATG
TCTGGCTCTAGCTATCCCGCCCCTAACTCCGCCCATCCCGCCCCTAACTCCGCCCAGTTCCGCCCATTCT
CCGCCCCATGGCTGACTAATTTTTTTTATTTATGCAGAGGCCGAGGCCGCCTCGGCCTCTGAGCTATTCC
AGAAGTAGTGAGGAGGCTTTTTTGGAGGCCTAGGGACGTACCCAATTCGCCCTATAGTGAGTCGTATTAC
GCGCGCTCACTGGCCGTCGTTTTACAACGTCGTGACTGGGAAAACCCTGGCGTTACCCAACTTAATCGCC
TTGCAGCACATCCCCCTTTCGCCAGCTGGCGTAATAGCGAAGAGGCCCGCACCGATCGCCCTTCCCAACA
GTTGCGCAGCCTGAATGGCGAATGGG
[124 nt withheld, positions 7447-7570]
C
[91 nt withheld, positions 7572-7662]
A
[49 nt withheld, positions 7664-7712]
CCTTTGACGTTGGAGTCCACGTTCTTT
[37 nt withheld, positions 7740-7776]
ACCCTATCTCGGTCTATTCTTTTGATTTATAAGGGATTTTGCCGATTTCGGCCTATTGGTTAAAAAATGA
GCTGATTTAACAAAAATTTAACGCGAATTTTAACAAAATATTAACGCTTACAATTTAGGTGGCACTTTTC
GGGGAAATGTGCGCGGAACCCCTATTTGTTTATTTTTCTAAATACATTCAAATATGTATCCGCTCATGAG
ACAATAACCCTGATAAATGCTTCAATAATATTGAAAAAGGAAGAGTATGAGTATTCAACATTTCCGTGTC
GCCCTTATTCCCTTTTTTGCGGCATTTTGCCTTCCTGTTTTTGCTCACCCAGAAACGCTGGTGAAAGTAA
AAGATGCTGAAGATCAGTTGGGTGCACGAGTGGGTTACATCGAACTGGATCTCAACAGCGGTAAGATCCT
TGAGAGTTTTCGCCCCGAAGAACGTTTTCCAATGATGAGCACTTTTAAAGTTCTGCTATGTGGCGCGGTA
TTATCCCGTATTGACGCCGGGCAAGAGCAACTCGGTCGCCGCATACACTATTCTCAGAATGACTTGGTTG
AGTACTCACCAGTCACAGAAAAGCATCTTACGGATGGCATGACAGTAAGAGAATTATGCAGTGCTGCCAT
AACCATGAGTGATAACACTGCGGCCAACTTACTTCTGACAACGATCGGAGGACCGAAGGAGCTAACCGCT
TTTTTGCACAACATGGGGGATCATGTAACTCGCCTTGATCGTTGGGAACCGGAGCTGAATGAAGCCATAC
CAAACGACGAGCGTGACACCACGATGCCTGTAGCAATGGCAACAACGTTGCGCAAACTATTAACTGGCGA
ACTACTTACTCTAGCTTCCCGGCAACAATTAATAGACTGGATGGAGGCGGATAAAGTTGCAGGACCACTT
CTGCGCTCGGCCCTTCCGGCTGGCTGGTTTATTGCTGATAAATCTGGAGCCGGTGAGCGTGGGTCTCGCG
GTATCATTGCAGCACTGGGGCCAGATGGTAAGCCCTCCCGTATCGTAGTTATCTACACGACGGGGAGTCA
GGCAACTATGGATGAACGAAATAGACAGATCGCTGAGATAGGTGCCTCACTGATTAAGCATTGGTAACTG
TCAGACCAAGTTTACTCATATATACTTTAGATTGATTTAAAACTTCATTTTTAATTTAAAAGGATCTAGG
TGAAGATCCTTTTTGATAATCTCATGACCAAAATCCCTTAACGTGAGTTTTCGTTCCACTGAGCGTCAGA
CCCCGTAGAAAAGATCAAAGGATCTTCTTGAGATCCTTTTTTTCTGCGCGTAATCTGCTGCTTGCAAACA
AAAAAACCACCGCTACCAGCGGTGGTTTGTTTGCCGGATCAAGAGCTACCAACTCTTTTTCCGAAGGTAA
CTGGCTTCAGCAGAGCGCAGATACCAAATACTGTTCTTCTAGTGTAGCCGTAGTTAGGCCACCACTTCAA
GAACTCTGTAGCACCGCCTACATACCTCGCTCTGCTAATCCTGTTACCAGTGGCTGCTGCCAGTGGCGAT
AAGTCGTGTCTTACCGGGTTGGACTCAAGACGATAGTTACCGGATAAGGCGCAGCGGTCGGGCTGAACGG
GGGGTTCGTGCACACA
